Addgene plasmid #79227: pAB061i10
Purpose: Directed Evolution of Protein-Protein Interactions
Depositing lab: David Liu. Depositing organization: Harvard University. Publication: Continuous evolution of Bacillus thuringiensis toxins overcomes insect resistance. Badran AH, Guzov VM, Huai Q, Kemp MM, Vishwanath P, Kain W, Nance AM, Evdokimov A, Moshiri F, Turner KH, Wang P, Malvar T, Liu DR. Nature. 2016 May 5;533(7601):58-63. doi: 10.1038/nature17938. Epub 2016 Apr 27. PubMed 27120167.
Backbone
  Vector backbone: ColEI
  Backbone manufacturer: David Liu Lab
  Backbone size w/o insert (bp): 2992
  Vector type: Bacterial Expression
Growth in bacteria
  Bacterial resistance: Spectinomycin, 50 μg/mL
  Growth temperature: 37°C
  Growth strain: NEB Turbo
  Copy number: High Copy
Gene/Insert
  Gene/Insert name: Ppro1 rpoZ-HA4 (Y87R); PlacIq lacI
  Species: Synthetic
  Promoter: Ppro1; PlacIq
  Cloning method: Ligation Independent Cloning
  Sequencing primers: 5′ n/a; 3′ n/a
Terms and licenses: Academic/Nonprofit Terms; Industry Terms: Not Available to Industry
How to cite: pAB061i10 was a gift from David Liu (Addgene plasmid # 79227 ; http://n2t.net/addgene:79227 ; RRID:Addgene_79227)
