[The description below was written by a language model from this plasmid's Addgene catalogue record and pLannotate feature annotations shown in this document.]
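Description:
pAB061i10 is a 4.3 kb bacterial expression plasmid built on a ColE1-type backbone and used as a component of a bacterial two-hybrid system for the directed evolution of protein-protein interactions. It replicates in E. coli from a ColE1/pMB1-family origin and is catalogued as high copy. However, the annotated sequence also retains the rop gene, which normally moderates copy number, along with the bom mobilisation region and a short mbeC fragment carried over from the parental ColE1 sequence. Selection is by spectinomycin, through the aadA aminoglycoside adenylyltransferase gene, which is driven by a bla-derived (AmpR) promoter.

The main payload is a fusion of rpoZ, the omega subunit of E. coli RNA polymerase, to HA4 carrying a Y87R substitution, expressed from the Ppro1 promoter. Ppro1 itself is not picked up in the feature table. The table does show the rpoZ coding sequence, followed by a short stretch annotated as a Myc-tag fragment. Next comes a segment with homology to fibronectin, which fits HA4 being a fibronectin type III-derived binding domain (monobody). An rrnB T1 terminator lies upstream of the cassette, insulating it from read-through transcription. In this type of system, an omega-fused protein that binds a DNA-tethered partner recruits RNA polymerase to a reporter promoter, so that transcription depends on the interaction. The record does not state what the Y87R variant is for; it may be a binding-altered version of HA4 used for comparison.

A second cassette expresses the lac repressor from the strengthened PlacIq promoter, supplying LacI to control lac operator-regulated promoters elsewhere in the host system.
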