Features (pLannotate 1.2.2; 12 found; start..end, strand, type, name):
    774..914     -  misc_feature   bom: basis of mobility region from pBR322
   1016..1207    -  CDS            rop: Rop protein, which maintains plasmids at low copy number; rop
   1248..1304    +  CDS            mbeC (fragment): MBEC_ECOLX - Experimental evidence at protein level: Swiss-Prot protein existence level 1. Required for efficient mobilization of ColE1 plasmid and is thus essential to promote the specific transfer of the plasmid during conjugation. Probably functions by inducing DNA bending, helping the MbeA relaxase to melt the DNA around the nic site and cleave the phosphodiester bond. Binds specifically double-stranded DNA (dsDNA) containing the ColE1 oriT but does not recognize the inverted repeat (IR). From Escherichia coli.
   1318..1362    +  terminator     rrnB T1 terminator: transcription terminator T1 from the E. coli rrnB gene
   1547..1819    +  CDS            rpoZ (sequence withheld): RPOZ_ECO24 - Experimental evidence at protein level: Swiss-Prot protein existence level 1. Promotes RNA polymerase assembly. Latches the N- and C- terminal regions of the beta' subunit thereby facilitating its interaction with the beta and alpha subunits. From Escherichia coli O139:H28 (strain E24377A / ETEC).
   1832..1858    +  CDS            Myc (fragment): Myc (human c-Myc proto-oncogene) epitope tag
   1862..2095    +  CDS            FINC_PLEWA (fragment): Experimental evidence at transcript level: Swiss-Prot protein existence level 2. Fibronectins bind cell surfaces and various compounds including collagen, fibrin, heparin, DNA, and actin. Fibronectins are involved in cell adhesion, cell motility, opsonization, wound healing, and maintenance of cell shape. May be involved in osteoblast compaction (By similarity). From Pleurodeles waltl (Iberian ribbed newt).
   2243..3034    -  CDS            SmR: aminoglycoside adenylyltransferase (Murphy, 1985); aadA; confers resistance to spectinomycin and streptomycin
   3035..3106    -  promoter       AmpR promoter: bla
   3136..4218    -  CDS            lacI: lac repressor; lacI; The lac repressor binds to the lac operator to inhibit transcription in E. coli. This inhibition can be relieved by adding lactose or isopropyl-β-D-thiogalactopyranoside (IPTG).
   4219..4285    -  promoter       lacIq promoter (fragment): lacI (mutant); In the lacIq allele, a single base change in the promoter boosts expression of the lacI gene about 10-fold.
   4301..588     +  rep_origin     ori (across the origin): high-copy-number ColE1/pMB1/pBR322/pUC origin of replication
>Addgene plasmid #79227 | pAB061i10 | depositor full sequence | sequence record 148348 | Full Sequence
TGAGATCCTTTTTTTCTGCGCGTAATCTGCTGCTTGCAAACAAAAAAACCACCGCTACCAGCGGTGGTTT
GTTTGCCGGATCAAGAGCTACCACCTCTTTTTCCGAAGGTAACTGGCTTCAGCAGAGCGCAGATACCAAA
TACTGTCCTTCTAGTGTAGCCGTAGTTAGGCCACCACTTCAAGAACTCTGTAGCACCGCCTACATACCTC
GCTCTGCTAATCCTGTTACCAGTGGCTGCTGCCAGTGGCGATAAGTCGTGTCTTACCGGGTTGGACTCAA
GACGATAGTTACCGGATAAGGCGCAGCGGTCGGGCTGAACGGGGGGTTCGTGCACACAGCCCAGCTTGGA
GCGAACGACCTACACCGAACTGAGATACCTACAGCGTGAGCTATGAGAAAGCGCCACGCTTCCCGAAGGG
AGAAAGGCGGACAGGTATCCGGTAAGCGGCAGGGTCGGAACAGGAGAGCGCACGAGGGAGCTTCCAGGGG
GAAACGCCTGGTATCTTTATAGTCCTGTCGGGTTTCGCCACCTCTGACTTGAGCGTCGATTTTTGTGATG
CTCGTCAGGGGGGCGGAGCCTATGGAAAAACGCCAGCAACGCGGCCTTTTTACGGTTCCTGGCCTTTTGC
TGGCCTTTTGCTCACATGTTCTTTCCTGCGTTATCCCCTGATTCTGTGGATAACCGTATTACCGCCTTTG
AGTGAGCTGATACCGCTCGCCGCAGCCGAACGACCGAGCGCAGCGAGTCAGTGAGCGAGGAAGCGGAAGA
GCGCCTGATGCGGTATTTTCTCCTTACGCATCTGTGCGGTATTTCACACCGCATATGGTGCACTCTCAGT
ACAATCTGCTCTGATGCCGCATAGTTAAGCCAGTATACACTCCGCTATCGCTACGTGACTGGGTCATGGC
TGCGCCCCGACACCCGCCAACACCCGCTGACGCGCCCTGACGGGCTTGTCTGCTCCCGGCATCCGCTTAC
AGACAAGCTGTGACCGTCTCCGGGAGCTGCATGTGTCAGAGGTTTTCACCGTCATCACCGAAACGCGCGA
GGCAGCTGCGGTAAAGCTCATCAGCGTGGTCGTGAAGCGATTCACAGATGTCTGCCTGTTCATCCGCGTC
CAGCTCGTTGAGTTTCTCCAGAAGCGTTAATGTCTGGCTTCTGATAAAGCGGGCCATGTTAAGGGCGGTT
TTTTCCTGTTTGGTCACTGATGCCTCCGTGTAAGGGGGATTTCTGTTCATGGGGGTAATGATACCGATGA
AACGAGAGAGGATGCTCACGATACGGGTTACTGATGATGAACAAGAGGACATCCGGTCAAATAAAACGAA
AGGCTCAGTCGAAAGACTGGGCCTTTCGTTTTGCTGAGGATTCTAGAGCACAGCTAACACCACGTCGTCC
CTATCTGCTGCCCTAGGTCTATGAGTGGTTGCTGGATAACTTTACGGGCATGCATAAGGCTCGGTATCTA
TATTCAGGGAGACCACAACGGTTTCCCTCTACAAATAATTTTGTTTAACTTTTACTAGAGTAAGGAGGAA
AAAAAA
[273 nt withheld, positions 1547-1819]
GCGGCCGCGGAACAAAAGCTTATTTCTGAAGAGGACTTGGGCAGCTCTGTGAGTAGCGTTCCGACCAAAC
TGGAAGTGGTTGCAGCAACCCCGACGAGCCTGCTGATTTCTTGGGATGCCCCGATGTCTAGTAGCTCTGT
GTATTACTATCGTATCACCTACGGTGAAACGGGCGGTAACAGCCCGGTGCAGGAATTTACGGTTCCGTAT
AGTAGCTCTACCGCGACGATTAGTGGCCTGAGCCCGGGTGTGGATTACACCATCACGGTTTATGCATGGG
GCGAAGATAGCGCGGGTCGTATGTTCATGTATTCTCCGATTAGTATCAATTACCGCACCTGCTAACTTAA
TTAACGGCACTCCTCAGCAAATATAATGACCCTCTTGATAACCCAAGAGGGCATTTTTTAATGCCCATGG
CGTTTATTTGCCGACTACCTTGGTGATCTCGCCTTTCACGTAGTGGACAAATTCTTCCAACTGATCTGCG
CGCGAGGCCAAGCGATCTTCTTCTTGTCCAAGATAAGCCTGTCTAGCTTCAAGTATGACGGGCTGATACT
GGGCCGGCAGGCGCTCCATTGCCCAGTCGGCAGCGACATCCTTCGGCGCGATTTTGCCGGTTACTGCGCT
GTACCAAATGCGGGACAACGTAAGCACTACATTTCGCTCATCGCCAGCCCAGTCGGGCGGCGAGTTCCAT
AGCGTTAAGGTTTCATTTAGCGCCTCAAATAGATCCTGTTCAGGAACCGGATCAAAGAGTTCCTCCGCCG
CTGGACCTACCAAGGCAACGCTATGTTCTCTTGCTTTTGTCAGCAAGATAGCCAGATCAATGTCGATCGT
GGCTGGCTCGAAGATACCTGCAAGAATGTCATTGCGCTGCCATTCTCCAAATTGCAGTTCGCGCTTAGCT
GGATAACGCCACGGAATGATGTCGTCGTGCACAACAATGGTGACTTCTACAGCGCGGAGAATCTCGCTCT
CTCCAGGGGAAGCCGAAGTTTCCAAAAGGTCGTTGATCAAAGCTCGCCGCGTTGTTTCATCAAGCCTTAC
GGTCACCGTAACCAGCAAATCAATATCACTGTGTGGCTTCAGGCCGCCATCCACTGCGGAGCCGTACAAA
TGTACGGCCAGCAACGTCGGTTCGAGATGGCGCTCGATGACGCCAACTACCTCTGATAGTTGAGTCGATA
CTTCGGCGATCACCGCTTCCCTCATACTCTTCCTTTTTCAATATTATTGAAGCATTTATCAGGGTTATTG
TCTCATGAGCGGATACATATTTGAATGTATTTAGAAAAATATTAATTGCGTTGCGCTCACTGCCCGCTTT
CCAGTCGGGAAACCTGTCGTGCCAGCTGCATTAATGAATCGGCCAACGCGCGGGGAGAGGCGGTTTGCGT
ATTGGGCGCCAGGGTGGTTTTTCTTTTCACCAGTGAGACGGGCAACAGCTGATTGCCCTTCACCGCCTGG
CCCTGAGAGAGTTGCAGCAAGCGGTCCACGCTGGTTTGCCCCAGCAGGCGAAAATCCTGTTTGATGGTGG
TTAATGGCGGGATATAACATGAGCTGTCTTCGGTATCGTCGTATCCCACTACCGAGATATCCGCACCAAC
GCGCAGCCCGGACTCGGTAATGGCGCGCATTGCGCCCAGCGCCATCTGATCGTTGGCAACCAGCATCGCA
GTGGGAACGATGCCCTCATTCAGCATTTGCATGGTTTGTTGAAAACCGGACATGGCACTCCAGTCGCCTT
CCCGTTCCGCTATCGGCTGAATTTGATTGCGAGTGAGATATTTATGCCAGCCAGCCAGACGCAGACGCGC
CGAGACAGAACTTAATGGGCCCGCTAACAGTGCGATTTGCTGGTGACCCAATGCGACCAGATGCTCCACG
CCCAGTCGCGTACCGTCTTCATGGGAGAAAATAATACTGTTGATGGGTGTCTGGTCAGAGACATCAAGAA
ATAACGCCGGAACATTAGTGCAGGCAGCTTCCACAGCAATGGCATCCTGGTCATCCAGCGGATAGTTAAT
GATCAGCCCACTGACGCGTTGCGCGAGAAGATTGTGCACCGCCGCTTTACAGGCTTCGACGCCGCTTCGT
TCTACCATCGACACCACCACGCTGGCACCCAGTTGATCGGCGCGAGATTTAATCGCCGCGACAATTTGCG
ACGGCGCGTGCAGGGCCAGACTGGAGGTGGCAACGCCAATCAGCAACGACTGTTTGCCCGCCAGTTGTTG
TGCCACGCGGTTGGGAATGTAATTCAGCTCCGCCATCGCCGCTTCCACTTTTTCCCGCGTTTTCGCAGAA
ACGTGGCTGGCCTGGTTCACCACGCGGGAAACGGTCTGATAAGAGACACCGGCATACTCTGCGACATCGT
ATAACGTTACTGGTTTCACATTCACCACCCTGAATTGACTCTCTTCCGGGCGCTATCATGCCATACCGCG
AAAGGTTTTGCACCATAGGCCAAATAGGCCGT
