>Addgene plasmid #79227 | pAB061i10 | addgene partial sequence | sequence record 151319 | pGEX3 5'-CCGGGAGCTGCATGTGTCAGAGG-3'
AGCTCATCAGCGTGGTCGTGAAGCGATTCACAGATGTCTGCCTGTTCATCCGCGTCCAGCTCGTTGAGTT
TCTCCAGAAGCGTTAATGTCTGGCTTCTGATAAAGCGGGCCATGTTAAGGGCGGTTTTTTCCTGTTTGGT
CACTGATGCCTCCGTGTAAGGGGGATTTCTGTTCATGGGGGTAATGATACCGATGAAACGAGAGAGGATG
CTCACGATACGGGTTACTGATGATGAACAAGAGGACATCCGGTCAAATAAAACGAAAGGCTCAGTCGAAA
GACTGGGCCTTTCGTTTTGCTGAGGATTCTAGAGCACAGCTAACACCACGTCGTCCCTATCTGCTGCCCT
AGGTCTATGAGTGGTTGCTGGATAACTTTACGGGCATGCATAAGGCTCGGTATCTATATTCAGGGAGACC
ACAACGGTTTCCCTCTACAAATAATTTTGTTTAACTTTTACTAGAGTAAGGAGGAAAAAAAA
[273 nt withheld, positions 483-755]
GCGGCCGCGGAACAAAAGCTTATTTCTGAAGAGGACTTGG
