>Addgene plasmid #79227 | pAB061i10 | addgene partial sequence | sequence record 151321 | Spect-F 5'-cagcccgtcatacttgaagc-3'
AGAGATCGCTTGGCCTCGCGCGCAGATCAGTTGGAAGAATTTGTCCACTACGTGAAAGGCGAGATCACCA
AGGTAGTCGGCAAATAAACGCCATGGGCATTAAAAAATGCCCTCTTGGGTTATCAAGAGGGTCATTATAT
TTGCTGAGGAGTGCCGTTAATTAAGTTAGCAGGTGCGGTAATTGATACTAATCGGAGAATACATGAACAT
ACGACCCGCGCTATCTTCGCCCCATGCATAAACCGTGATGGTGTAATCCACACCCGGGCTCAGGCCACTA
ATCGTCGCGGTAGAGCTACTATACGGAACCGTAAATTCCTGCACCGGGCTGTTACCGCCCGTTTCACCGT
AGGTGATACGATAGTAATACACAGAGCTACTAGACATCGGGGCATCCCAAGAAATCAGCAGGCTCGTCGG
GGTTGCTGCAACCACTTCCAGTTTGGTCGGAACGCTACTCACAGAGCTGCCCAAGTCCTCTTCAGAAATA
AGCTTTTGTTCCGCGGCCGC
[273 nt withheld, positions 511-783]
TTT
